>Addgene plasmid #8786 | 3537 pMIG Bim | addgene partial sequence | sequence record 17263 | 8786 with pLXSN 5'
TCCTTCTCTAGGCGCCGGAATTAGATCCACCATGGCCAAGCAACCTTCTGATGTAAGTTCTGAGTGTGAC
AGAGAAGGTGGACAATTGCAGCCTGCTGAGAGGCCTCCCCAGCTCAGGCCTGGGGCCCCTACCTCCCTAC
AGACAGAACCGCAAGACAGGAGCCCGGCACCCATGAGTTGTGACAAGTCAACACAAACCCCAAGTCCTCC
TTGCCAGGCCTTCAACCACTATCTCAGTGCAATGGCTTCCATAAGACAGTCTCAAGAGGAACCTGAAGAT
CTGCGCCCGGAGATACGGATTGCACAGGAGCTACGGCGGATCGGAGACGAGTTCAACGAAACTTACACAA
GGAGGGTGTTTGCAAATGATTACCGCGAGGCTGAAGACCACCCTCAAATGGTTATCTTACAACTGTTACG
CTTTATCTTCCGTCTGGTATGGAGAAGGCATTGAGGATCTCTCGAGGTTAACGAATTCCGCCCCCCCCCC
