[The description below was written by a language model from this plasmid's Addgene catalogue record.]
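Description:
3537 pMIG Bim is a retroviral mammalian expression plasmid built on the pMIG backbone (about 7 kb without insert) and carrying a 423 bp mouse Bim insert, the product of the Bcl2l11 gene. The record lists ampicillin resistance for bacterial selection and describes the plasmid as high copy. The insert was placed by restriction cloning at a Bgl II site, and both the 5′ and 3′ junction sites were destroyed in the process, so the fragment cannot be released again with that enzyme. No feature table accompanies the entry, and the promoter, reporter and viral elements are not itemised. pMIG is generally known as an MSCV-derived vector in which the long terminal repeat drives the inserted gene, followed by an IRES and GFP so that transduced cells can be identified by fluorescence, but this arrangement is inferred from the backbone name rather than stated in the fields. The record also does not say which Bim isoform the short insert corresponds to, and no epitope tag or mutation is noted.

Bim is a pro-apoptotic BH3-only member of the BCL-2 family. The associated publication concerns how BCL-2 and BCL-X(L) sequester BH3-only proteins and thereby prevent BAX- and BAK-mediated mitochondrial apoptosis. This suggests the construct's use is retroviral delivery of Bim into mammalian cells, after packaging in a suitable producer line, to trigger or study cell death and its dependence on other BCL-2 family members. The record does not name a mammalian selection marker.
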