Addgene plasmid #8786: 3537 pMIG Bim
Depositing lab: Stanley Korsmeyer. Depositing organization: Dana-Farber Cancer Institute. Publication: BCL-2, BCL-X(L) sequester BH3 domain-only molecules preventing BAX- and BAK-mediated mitochondrial apoptosis. Cheng EH, Wei MC, Weiler S, Flavell RA, Mak TW, Lindsten T, Korsmeyer SJ. Mol Cell 2001 Sep;8(3):705-11. 10.1016/S1097-2765(01)00320-3 PubMed 11583631.
Backbone
  Vector backbone: pMIG
  Backbone size w/o insert (bp): 7000
  Vector type: Mammalian Expression, Retroviral
Growth in bacteria
  Bacterial resistance: Ampicillin, 100 μg/mL
  Growth temperature: 37°C
  Growth strain: XL1 Blue
  Copy number: High Copy
Gene/Insert
  Gene/Insert name: Bim
  Species: M. musculus (mouse)
  Insert size (bp): 423
  GenBank ID: NM_009754
  Entrez Gene: Bcl2l11 (a.k.a. 1500006F24Rik, Bim, Bod, bcl2-L-11)
  Cloning method: Restriction Enzyme; 5′ cloning site Bgl II (destroyed during cloning); 3′ cloning site Bgl II (destroyed during cloning)
  Sequencing primers: 5′ pLXSN 5'
Terms and licenses: Academic/Nonprofit Terms; Industry Terms: Not Available to Industry
How to cite: 3537 pMIG Bim was a gift from Stanley Korsmeyer (Addgene plasmid # 8786 ; http://n2t.net/addgene:8786 ; RRID:Addgene_8786)
